Addgene plasmid #65252: Str-KDEL_ManII-SBP-EGFP
Purpose: synchronize trafficking of ManII from the ER (RUSH system)
Depositing lab: Franck Perez. Depositing organization: Institut Curie. Publication: Synchronization of secretory protein traffic in populations of cells. Boncompain G, Divoux S, Gareil N, de Forges H, Lescure A, Latreche L, Mercanti V, Jollivet F, Raposo G, Perez F. Nat Methods. 2012 Mar 11;9(5):493-8. doi: 10.1038/nmeth.1928. PubMed 22406856.
Backbone
  Vector backbone: pIRES_neo3
  Backbone manufacturer: Clontech
  Vector type: Mammalian Expression
Growth in bacteria
  Bacterial resistance: Ampicillin, 100 μg/mL
  Growth temperature: 37°C
  Growth strain: DH5alpha
  Copy number: High Copy
Gene/Insert
  Gene/Insert name: Streptavidin-KDEL and truncated Mannosidase II (alt name: MAN2A1)
  Species: M. musculus (mouse)
  Mutation: contains only amino acids 1 to 116 of ManII
  Promoter: CMV
  Tag / fusion protein: Streptavidin Binding Protein (SBP) (C terminal on insert); EGFP (C terminal on insert)
  Cloning method: Unknown
  Sequencing primers: 5′ IRES-F; 3′ EGFP-N
Terms and licenses: Academic/Nonprofit Terms; Industry Terms: Not Available to Industry
Depositor comments: luminal tagging
How to cite: Str-KDEL_ManII-SBP-EGFP was a gift from Franck Perez (Addgene plasmid # 65252 ; http://n2t.net/addgene:65252 ; RRID:Addgene_65252)
