[The description below was written by a language model from this plasmid's Addgene catalogue record and pLannotate feature annotations shown in this document.]
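Description:
Str-KDEL_ManII-SBP-EGFP is a bicistronic mammalian expression plasmid built on the pIRES_neo3 backbone and designed for the RUSH (retention using selective hooks) system, which synchronizes the release of a secretory cargo from the endoplasmic reticulum. It is maintained in E. coli as a high-copy plasmid through a ColE1/pUC-type origin and selected with ampicillin via the β-lactamase gene. The feature table shows no neomycin resistance cassette. The position downstream of the IRES, which holds the selection marker in the parent vector, appears instead to be occupied by the reporter, so no mammalian selection marker is evident from the record.

A single CMV enhancer/promoter drives one transcript carrying both components. The first open reading frame encodes the "hook": core streptavidin preceded by a short fragment annotated as matching STIM1, presumably an ER-targeting signal sequence. According to the construct name, it ends in a KDEL ER-retention motif. A chimeric intron and an EMCV IRES follow, allowing cap-independent translation of the second reading frame, the "reporter". This consists of amino acids 1 to 116 of mouse mannosidase II (Man2a1), the portion retained for Golgi targeting, fused at its C terminus to streptavidin-binding peptide (SBP) and EGFP. The depositor notes that the tags are luminal. The SBP is not separately annotated but fits the gap between the ManII and EGFP features. An SV40 polyadenylation signal terminates the transcript.

In cells, luminal SBP binds the ER-resident streptavidin hook and holds ManII-SBP-EGFP in the ER. Addition of biotin competes for streptavidin and releases the reporter as a synchronous wave, so its transport to the Golgi can be followed by fluorescence imaging.
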