Features (pLannotate 1.2.2; 21 found; start..end, strand, type, name):
     36..80      -  misc_feature   bom (fragment): basis of mobility region from pBR322
    235..614     +  enhancer       CMV enhancer: human cytomegalovirus immediate early enhancer
    615..818     +  promoter       CMV promoter: human cytomegalovirus (CMV) immediate early promoter
    814..847     +  LTR            5' LTR (truncated) (fragment): truncated 5' long terminal repeat (LTR) from HIV-1
    863..881     +  promoter       T7 promoter: promoter for bacteriophage T7 RNA polymerase
    954..1067    +  CDS            STIM1 (fragment): STIM1_HUMAN - Also known as GOK From Homo sapiens (Human).
   1053..1553    +  CDS            SAV_STRAV (fragment): Experimental evidence at protein level: Swiss-Prot protein existence level 1. The biological function of streptavidin is not known. Forms a strong non-covalent specific complex with biotin (one molecule of biotin per subunit of streptavidin). From Streptomyces avidinii.
   1646..1875    +  intron         chimeric intron: chimera between introns from adenovirus and immunoglobulin heavy chain genes
   2044..2506    +  misc_feature   IRES: internal ribosome entry site (IRES) of the encephalomyocarditis virus (EMCV)
   2533..2880    +  CDS            Man2a1 (fragment): MA2A1_MOUSE - Also known as Mana2. Experimental evidence at protein level: Swiss-Prot protein existence level 1. Catalyzes the first committed step in the biosynthesis of complex N-glycans. It controls conversion of high mannose to complex N- glycans; the final hydrolytic step in the N-glycan maturation pathway. From Mus musculus (Mouse).
   3031..3747    +  CDS            EGFP: EGFP is a basic (constitutively fluorescent) green fluorescent protein published in 1996, derived from Aequorea victoria. It is reported to be a rapidly-maturing weak dimer with moderate acid sensitivity.
   3794..3878    +  CDS            large T antigen (fragment): large T antigen from SV40 (simian virus 40)
   3901..4022    +  polyA_signal   SV40 poly(A) signal: SV40 polyadenylation signal
   4033..4084    +  polyA_signal   SV40 poly(A) signal (fragment): SV40 polyadenylation signal
   4148..4164    -  protein_bind   lac operator: The lac repressor binds to the lac operator to inhibit transcription in E. coli. This inhibition can be relieved by adding lactose or isopropyl-β-D-thiogalactopyranoside (IPTG). lac repressor encoded by lacI
   4172..4202    -  promoter       lac promoter: promoter for the E. coli lac operon
   4217..4238    -  protein_bind   CAP binding site: CAP binding activates transcription in the presence of cAMP. E. coli catabolite activator protein
   4251..4343    -  CDS            lacI (fragment): lac repressor; lacI; The lac repressor binds to the lac operator to inhibit transcription in E. coli. This inhibition can be relieved by adding lactose or isopropyl-β-D-thiogalactopyranoside (IPTG).
   4526..5114    -  rep_origin     ori: high-copy-number ColE1/pMB1/pBR322/pUC origin of replication
   5285..6145    -  CDS            AmpR: β-lactamase; bla; confers resistance to ampicillin, carbenicillin, and related antibiotics
   6146..6250    -  promoter       AmpR promoter: bla
>Addgene plasmid #65252 | Str-KDEL_ManII-SBP-EGFP | depositor full sequence | sequence record 120582 | Str-KDEL_ManII-SBP-EGFP sequence 6281 bps
GACGGATCGGGAGATCTCCCGATCCCCTATGGTCGACTCTCAGTACAATCTGCTCTGATGCCGCATAGTT
AAGCCAGTATCTGCTCCCTGCTTGTGTGTTGGAGGTCGCTGAGTAGTGCGCGAGCAAAATTTAAGCTACA
ACAAGGCAAGGCTTGACCGACAATTGCATGAAGAATCTGCTTAGGGTTAGGCGTTTTGCGCTGCTTCGCG
ATGTACGGGCCAGATATACGCGTTGACATTGATTATTGACTAGTTATTAATAGTAATCAATTACGGGGTC
ATTAGTTCATAGCCCATATATGGAGTTCCGCGTTACATAACTTACGGTAAATGGCCCGCCTGGCTGACCG
CCCAACGACCCCCGCCCATTGACGTCAATAATGACGTATGTTCCCATAGTAACGCCAATAGGGACTTTCC
ATTGACGTCAATGGGTGGACTATTTACGGTAAACTGCCCACTTGGCAGTACATCAAGTGTATCATATGCC
AAGTACGCCCCCTATTGACGTCAATGACGGTAAATGGCCCGCCTGGCATTATGCCCAGTACATGACCTTA
TGGGACTTTCCTACTTGGCAGTACATCTACGTATTAGTCATCGCTATTACCATGGTGATGCGGTTTTGGC
AGTACATCAATGGGCGTGGATAGCGGTTTGACTCACGGGGATTTCCAAGTCTCCACCCCATTGACGTCAA
TGGGAGTTTGTTTTGGCACCAAAATCAACGGGACTTTCCAAAATGTCGTAACAACTCCGCCCCATTGACG
CAAATGGGCGGTAGGCGTGTACGGTGGGAGGTCTATATAAGCAGAGCTCTCTGGCTAACTAGAGAACCCA
CTGCTTACTGGCTTATCGAAATTAATACGACTCACTATAGGGAGACCCAAGCTTGGTACCGAGCTCGGAT
CGATATCTGCGGCCTAGCTAGCGCTTAAGGCCTGTTAACCGGTATGGATGTATGCGTCCGTCTTGCCCTG
TGGCTCCTCTGGGGACTCCTCCTGCACCAGGGCCAGAGCCTCAGCCATAGTCACAGTGAGAAGGCGACAG
GAACCAGCTCGGGCGCCGGTTTAAACGACCCTAGCAAAGACTCAAAAGCTCAGGTGTCCGCTGCCGAGGC
TGGCATTACTGGAACATGGTACAATCAGCTCGGGAGCACCTTTATTGTGACTGCTGGAGCCGATGGAGCC
CTCACCGGAACATACGAATCTGCTGTGGGAAACGCCGAATCACGGTACGTCCTCACTGGCCGATACGATA
GTGCCCCTGCCACCGACGGATCTGGGACTGCCCTGGGATGGACTGTCGCTTGGAAAAACAACTACCGGAA
TGCTCATTCTGCCACAACATGGAGTGGACAGTACGTGGGAGGCGCTGAGGCTAGAATCAATACACAGTGG
CTGCTCACATCTGGCACAACCGAGGCAAATGCTTGGAAATCCACCCTGGTGGGACATGACACATTCACCA
AAGTGAAACCCTCCGCCGCTTCAATCGATGCCGCCAAAAAAGCCGGAGTCAACAACGGCAATCCTCTGGA
TGCCGTCCAGCAGCTCGGACCGAAAGATGAACTGTGAGCGGCCGCATAGATAACTGATCCAGTGTGCTGG
AATTAATTCGCTGTCTGCGAGGGCCAGCTGTTGGGGTGAGTACTCCCTCTCAAAAGCGGGCATGACTTCT
GCGCTAAGATTGTCAGTTTCCAAAAACGAGGAGGATTTGATATTCACCTGGCCCGCGGTGATGCCTTTGA
GGGTGGCCGCGTCCATCTGGTCAGAAAAGACAATCTTTTTGTTGTCAAGCTTGAGGTGTGGCAGGCTTGA
GATCTGGCCATACACTTGAGTGACAATGACATCCACTTTGCCTTTCTCTCCACAGGTGTCCACTCCCAGG
TCCAACTGCAGGTCGAGCATGCATCTAGGGCGGCCAATTCCGCCCCTCTCCCTCCCCCCCCCCTAACGTT
ACTGGCCGAAGCCGCTTGGAATAAGGCCGGTGTGCGTTTGTCTATATGTTATTTTCCACCATATTGCCGT
CTTTTGGCAATGTGAGGGCCCGGAAACCTGGCCCTGTCTTCTTGACGAGCATTCCTAGGGGTCTTTCCCC
TCTCGCCAAAGGAATGCAAGGTCTGTTGAATGTCGTGAAGGAAGCAGTTCCTCTGGAAGCTTCTTGAAGA
CAAACAACGTCTGTAGCGACCCTTTGCAGGCAGCGGAACCCCCCACCTGGCGACAGGTGCCTCTGCGGCC
AAAAGCCACGTGTATAAGATACACCTGCAAAGGCGGCACAACCCCAGTGCCACGTTGTGAGTTGGATAGT
TGTGGAAAGAGTCAAATGGCTCTCCTCAAGCGTATTCAACAAGGGGCTGAAGGATGCCCAGAAGGTACCC
CATTGTATGGGATCTGATCTGGGGCCTCGGTGCACATGCTTTACATGTGTTTAGTCGAGGTTAAAAAAAC
GTCTAGGCCCCCCGAACCACGGGGACGTGGTTTTCCTTTGAAAAACACGATGATAAGCTTGCCACAACCC
GGGAGGCGCGCCATGAAGTTAAGTCGCCAGTTCACCGTGTTTGGCAGCGCGATCTTCTGCGTCGTAATCT
TCTCACTCTACCTGATGCTGGACAGGGGTCACTTGGACTACCCTCGGGGCCCGCGCCAGGAGGGCTCCTT
TCCGCAGGGCCAGCTTTCAATATTGCAAGAAAAGATTGACCATTTGGAGCGTTTGCTCGCTGAGAACAAC
GAGATTATCTCAAATATCAGAGACTCAGTCATCAACCTGAGCGAGTCTGTGGAGGACGGCCCGCGGGGGT
CACCAGGCAACGCCAGCCAAGGCTCCATCCACCTCCACTCGCCACAGTTGGCCCTGCAGGCTGACCCCAG
AGACTGTTTGGATCCCACCGGTCGCCACCGGAATTCCATGGACGAGAAGACCACTGGTTGGCGAGGTGGA
CACGTTGTTGAAGGACTGGCTGGGGAACTTGAACAACTTCGTGCACGACTGGAGCATCACCCACAAGGTC
AACGTGAACCACCTGCAGGTATGGTGAGCAAAGGCGAGGAGCTGTTCACCGGGGTGGTGCCCATCCTGGT
CGAGCTGGACGGCGACGTAAACGGCCACAAGTTCAGCGTGTCCGGCGAGGGCGAGGGCGATGCCACCTAC
GGCAAGCTGACCCTGAAGTTCATCTGCACCACCGGCAAGCTGCCCGTGCCCTGGCCCACCCTCGTGACCA
CCCTGACCTACGGCGTGCAGTGCTTCAGCCGCTACCCCGACCACATGAAGCAGCACGACTTCTTCAAGTC
CGCCATGCCCGAAGGCTACGTCCAGGAGCGCACCATCTTCTTCAAGGACGACGGCAACTACAAGACCCGC
GCCGAGGTGAAGTTCGAGGGCGACACCCTGGTGAACCGCATCGAGCTGAAGGGCATCGACTTCAAGGAGG
ACGGCAACATCCTGGGGCACAAGCTGGAGTACAACTACAACAGCCACAACGTCTATATCATGGCCGACAA
GCAGAAGAACGGCATCAAGGTGAACTTCAAGATCCGCCACAACATCGAGGACGGCAGCGTGCAGCTCGCC
GACCACTACCAGCAGAACACCCCCATCGGCGACGGCCCCGTGCTGCTGCCCGACAACCACTACCTGAGCA
CCCAGTCCGCCCTGAGCAAAGACCCCAACGAGAAGCGCGATCACATGGTCCTGCTGGAGTTCGTGACCGC
CGCCGGGATCACTCTCGGCATGGACGAGCTGTACAAGGGCCGGCCTTAAGGCCTCGAGGGCCAATTAATT
AACTCTAGATAACTGATCATAATCAGCCATACCACATTTGTAGAGGTTTTACTTGCTTTAAAAAACCTCC
CACACCTCCCCCTGAACCTGAAACATAAAATGAATGCAATTGTTGTTGTTAACTTGTTTATTGCAGCTTA
TAATGGTTACAAATAAAGCAATAGCATCACAAATTTCACAAATAAAGCATTTTTTTCACTGCATTCTAGT
TGTGGTTTGTCCAAACTCATCAATGTATCTTAACGCGTCGAGTGCATTCTAGTTGTGGTTTGTCCAAACT
CATCAATGTATCTTATCATGTCTGTATACCGTCGACCTCTAGCTAGAGCTTGGCGTAATCATGGTCATAG
CTGTTTCCTGTGTGAAATTGTTATCCGCTCACAATTCCACACAACATACGAGCCGGAAGCATAAAGTGTA
AAGCCTGGGGTGCCTAATGAGTGAGCTAACTCACATTAATTGCGTTGCGCTCACTGCCCGCTTTCCAGTC
GGGAAACCTGTCGTGCCAGCTGCATTAATGAATCGGCCAACGCGCGGGGAGAGGCGGTTTGCGTATTGGG
CGCTCTTCCGCTTCCTCGCTCACTGACTCGCTGCGCTCGGTCGTTCGGCTGCGGCGAGCGGTATCAGCTC
ACTCAAAGGCGGTAATACGGTTATCCACAGAATCAGGGGATAACGCAGGAAAGAACATGTGAGCAAAAGG
CCAGCAAAAGGCCAGGAACCGTAAAAAGGCCGCGTTGCTGGCGTTTTTCCATAGGCTCCGCCCCCCTGAC
GAGCATCACAAAAATCGACGCTCAAGTCAGAGGTGGCGAAACCCGACAGGACTATAAAGATACCAGGCGT
TTCCCCCTGGAAGCTCCCTCGTGCGCTCTCCTGTTCCGACCCTGCCGCTTACCGGATACCTGTCCGCCTT
TCTCCCTTCGGGAAGCGTGGCGCTTTCTCAATGCTCACGCTGTAGGTATCTCAGTTCGGTGTAGGTCGTT
CGCTCCAAGCTGGGCTGTGTGCACGAACCCCCCGTTCAGCCCGACCGCTGCGCCTTATCCGGTAACTATC
GTCTTGAGTCCAACCCGGTAAGACACGACTTATCGCCACTGGCAGCAGCCACTGGTAACAGGATTAGCAG
AGCGAGGTATGTAGGCGGTGCTACAGAGTTCTTGAAGTGGTGGCCTAACTACGGCTACACTAGAAGGACA
GTATTTGGTATCTGCGCTCTGCTGAAGCCAGTTACCTTCGGAAAAAGAGTTGGTAGCTCTTGATCCGGCA
AACAAACCACCGCTGGTAGCGGTGGTTTTTTTGTTTGCAAGCAGCAGATTACGCGCAGAAAAAAAGGATC
TCAAGAAGATCCTTTGATCTTTTCTACGGGGTCTGACGCTCAGTGGAACGAAAACTCACGTTAAGGGATT
TTGGTCATGAGATTATCAAAAAGGATCTTCACCTAGATCCTTTTAAATTAAAAATGAAGTTTTAAATCAA
TCTAAAGTATATATGAGTAAACTTGGTCTGACAGTTACCAATGCTTAATCAGTGAGGCACCTATCTCAGC
GATCTGTCTATTTCGTTCATCCATAGTTGCCTGACTCCCCGTCGTGTAGATAACTACGATACGGGAGGGC
TTACCATCTGGCCCCAGTGCTGCAATGATACCGCGAGACCCACGCTCACCGGCTCCAGATTTATCAGCAA
TAAACCAGCCAGCCGGAAGGGCCGAGCGCAGAAGTGGTCCTGCAACTTTATCCGCCTCCATCCAGTCTAT
TAATTGTTGCCGGGAAGCTAGAGTAAGTAGTTCGCCAGTTAATAGTTTGCGCAACGTTGTTGCCATTGCT
ACAGGCATCGTGGTGTCACGCTCGTCGTTTGGTATGGCTTCATTCAGCTCCGGTTCCCAACGATCAAGGC
GAGTTACATGATCCCCCATGTTGTGCAAAAAAGCGGTTAGCTCCTTCGGTCCTCCGATCGTTGTCAGAAG
TAAGTTGGCCGCAGTGTTATCACTCATGGTTATGGCAGCACTGCATAATTCTCTTACTGTCATGCCATCC
GTAAGATGCTTTTCTGTGACTGGTGAGTACTCAACCAAGTCATTCTGAGAATAGTGTATGCGGCGACCGA
GTTGCTCTTGCCCGGCGTCAATACGGGATAATACCGCGCCACATAGCAGAACTTTAAAAGTGCTCATCAT
TGGAAAACGTTCTTCGGGGCGAAAACTCTCAAGGATCTTACCGCTGTTGAGATCCAGTTCGATGTAACCC
ACTCGTGCACCCAACTGATCTTCAGCATCTTTTACTTTCACCAGCGTTTCTGGGTGAGCAAAAACAGGAA
GGCAAAATGCCGCAAAAAAGGGAATAAGGGCGACACGGAAATGTTGAATACTCATACTCTTCCTTTTTCA
ATATTATTGAAGCATTTATCAGGGTTATTGTCTCATGAGCGGATACATATTTGAATGTATTTAGAAAAAT
AAACAAATAGGGGTTCCGCGCACATTTCCCCGAAAAGTGCCACCTGACGTC
