>Addgene plasmid #65252 | Str-KDEL_ManII-SBP-EGFP | addgene partial sequence | sequence record 115108 | IRES-F 5'-TGGCTCTCCTCAAGCGTATT-3'
ATTGTATGGGATCTGATCTGGGGCCTCGGTGCACATGCTTTACATGTGTTTAGTCGAGGTTAAAAAAACG
TCTAGGCCCCCCGAACCACGGGGACGTGGTTTTCCTTTGAAAAACACGATGATAAGCTTGCCACAACCCG
GGAGGCGCGCCATGAAGTTAAGTCGCCAGTTCACCGTGTTTGGCAGCGCGATCTTCTGCGTCGTAATCTT
CTCACTCTACCTGATGCTGGACAGGGGTCACTTGGACTACCCTCGGGGCCCGCGCCAGGAGGGCTCCTTT
CCGCAGGGCCAGCTTTCAATATTGCAAGAAAAGATTGACCATTTGGAGCGTTTGCTCGCTGAGAACAACG
AGATTATCTCAAATATCAGAGACTCAGTCATCAACCTGAGCGAGTCTGTGGAGGACGGCCCGCGGGGGTC
ACCAGGCAACGCCAGCCAAGGCTCCATCCACCTCCACTCGCCACAGTTGGCCCTGCAGGCTGACCCCAGA
GACTGTTTGGATCCCACCGGTCGCCACCGGAATTCCATGGACGAGAAGACCACTGGTTGGCGAGGTGGAC
ACGTTGTTGAAGGACTGGCTGGGGAACTTGAACAACTTCGTGCACGACTGGAGCATCACCCACAAGGTCA
ACGTGAACCACCTGCAGGTATGGTGAGCAAAGGCGAGGAGCTGTTCACCGGGGTGGTGCCCATCCTGGTC
GAGCTGGACGGCGACGTAAACGGCCACAAGTTCAGCGTGTCCGGCGAGGGCGAGGGCGATGCCACCTACG
GCAAGCTGACCCTGAAGTTCATCTGCACCACCGGCAAGCTG
