>Addgene plasmid #65252 | Str-KDEL_ManII-SBP-EGFP | addgene partial sequence | sequence record 115109 | SV40pA-R 5'-GAAATTTGTGATGCTATTGC-3'
TTGCATTCATTTTATGTTTCAGGTTCAGGGGGAGGTGTGGGAGGTTTTTTAAAGCAAGTAAAACCTCTAC
AAATGTGGTATGGCTGATTATGATCAGTTATCTAGAGTTAATTAATTGGCCCTCGAGGCCTTAAGGCCGG
CCCTTGTACAGCTCGTCCATGCCGAGAGTGATCCCGGCGGCGGTCACGAACTCCAGCAGGACCATGTGAT
CGCGCTTCTCGTTGGGGTCTTTGCTCAGGGCGGACTGGGTGCTCAGGTAGTGGTTGTCGGGCAGCAGCAC
GGGGCCGTCGCCGATGGGGGTGTTCTGCTGGTAGTGGTCGGCGAGCTGCACGCTGCCGTCCTCGATGTTG
TGGCGGATCTTGAAGTTCACCTTGATGCCGTTCTTCTGCTTGTCGGCCATGATATAGACGTTGTGGCTGT
TGTAGTTGTACTCCAGCTTGTGCCCCAGGATGTTGCCGTCCTCCTTGAAGTCGATGCCCTTCAGCTCGAT
GCGGTTCACCAGGGTGTCGCCCTCGAACTTCACCTCGGCGCGGGTCTTGTAGTTGCCGTCGTCCTTGAAG
AAGATGGTGCGCTCCTGGACGTAGCCTTCGGGCATGGCGGACTTGAAGAAGTCGTGCTGCTTCATGTGGT
CGGGGTAGCGGCTGAAGCACTGCACGCCGTAGGTCAGGGTGGTCACGAGGGTGGGCCAGGGCACGGGCAG
CTTGCCGGTGGTGCAGATGAACTTCA
